>Addgene plasmid #184843 | pAcrVIB1-cloDF-amp | addgene full sequence | sequence record 381561 | Addgene NGS Result
TCGTTTACAGGGCAAAAGATTACGCGCAGAAAAAAAGGATCTCAAGAAGATCCTTTGATCACTAGTCCTT
TTCCTTTGAGTTGTGGGTATCTGTAAATTCTGCTAGACCTTTGCTGGAAAACTTGTAAATTCTGCTAGAC
CCTCTGTAAATTCCGCTAGACCTTTGTGTGTTTTTTTTGTTTATATTCAAGTGGTTATAATTTATAGAAT
AAAGAAAGAATAAAAAAAGATAAAAAGAATAGATCCCAGCCCTGTGTATAACTCACTACTTTAGTCAGTT
CCGCAGTATTACAAAAGGATGTCGCAAACGCTGTTTGCTCCTCTACAAAACAGACCTTAAAACCCTAAAG
GCTTAAGTAGCACCCTCGCAAGCTCGGGCAAATCGCTGAATATTCCTTTTGTCTCCGACCATCAGGCACC
TGAGTCGCTGTCTTTTTCGTGACATTCAGTTCGCTGCGCTCACGGCTCTGGCAGTGAATGGGGGTAAATG
GCACTACAGGCGCCTTTTATGGATTCATGCAAGGAAACTACCCATAATACAAGAAAAGCCCGTCACGGGC
TTCTCAGGGCGTTTTATGGCGGGTCTGCTATGTGGTGCTATCTGACTTTTTGCTGTTCAGCAGTTCCTGC
CCTCTGATTTTCCAGTCTGACCACTTCGGATTATCCCGTGACAGGTCATTCAGACTGGCTAATGCACCCA
GTAAGGCAGCGGTATCATCAACAGGCTTACCCGTCTTACTGTCCCTAGTGCTTGGATTCTCACCAATAAA
AAACGCCCGGCGGCAACCGAGCGTTCTGAACAAATCCAGATGGAGTTCTGAGTTACCAATGCTTAATCAG
TGAGGCACCTATCTCAGCGATCTGTCTATTTCGTTCATCCATAGTTGCCTGACTCCCCGTCGTGTAGATA
ACTACGATACGGGAGGGCTTACCATCTGGCCCCAGTGCTGCAATGATACCGCGAGACCCACGCTCACCGG
CTCCAGATTTATCAGCAATAAACCAGCCAGCCGGAAGGGCCGAGCGCAGAAGTGGTCCTGCAACTTTATC
CGCCTCCATCCAGTCTATTAATTGTTGCCGGGAAGCTAGAGTAAGTAGTTCGCCAGTTAATAGTTTGCGC
AACGTTGTTGCCATTGCTACAGGCATCGTGGTGTCACGCTCGTCGTTTGGTATGGCTTCATTCAGCTCCG
GTTCCCAACGATCAAGGCGAGTTACATGATCCCCCATGTTGTGCAAAAAAGCGGTTAGCTCCTTCGGTCC
TCCGATCGTTGTCAGAAGTAAGTTGGCCGCAGTGTTATCACTCATGGTTATGGCAGCACTGCATAATTCT
CTTACTGTCATGCCATCCGTAAGATGCTTTTCTGTGACTGGTGAGTACTCAACCAAGTCATTCTGAGAAT
AGTGTATGCGGCGACCGAGTTGCTCTTGCCCGGCGTCAATACGGGATAATACCGCGCCACATAGCAGAAC
TTTAAAAGTGCTCATCATTGGAAAACGTTCTTCGGGGCGAAAACTCTCAAGGATCTTACCGCTGTTGAGA
TCCAGTTCGATGTAACCCACTCGTGCACCCAACTGATCTTCAGCATCTTTTACTTTCACCAGCGTTTCTG
GGTGAGCAAAAACAGGAAGGCAAAATGCCGCAAAAAAGGGAATAAGGGCGACACGGAAATGTTGAATACT
CATACTCTTCCTTTTTCAATATTATTGAAGCATTTATCAGGGTTATTGTCTCATGAGCGGATACATATTT
GAATGTATTTAGAAAAATAAACAAATAGGGGTTCCGCGGACATTAACCTATAAAAATAGGCGTATCACGA
GGCCCTTTCGTCTTCACCTCGAGTTCTTGACAGCTAGCTCAGTCCTAGGTATAATGCTAGCCTCTAGGAT
CCGAATTCGAGCTCAGGAGGGCTAGCAATAATTTTGTTTAACTTTAAGAAGGAGATATACCATGAAGGAC
CTGGACCTGTCCAAGCTTAAGGGTGAAGAGATTGCCCAGTGGCTTTTGAACAACAAGAAAGCCACTGCAA
TCCAACTCTCATCCGAACGTACGGATACGGACGATGGGTTCATGCACATTCTGGTACACAAGGATGAGTA
CGTGGAAATCATTTACAGCTACTTGAAGATTGATGAGGACGATGTAATGCAAAACTTCACGATCTACTCG
AAACGCTGGGGTAACATCGATAATAGCTACTTTGAGTTGCAAACCTTTGAAGGGGAAATCTTCACGGGTG
AAAGCGACAAGATCCTTTGTGGAGTGTTGTCATTAGGCGACTTAACTACACTCAAGTAAAGGCATCAAAT
AAAACGAAAGGCTCAGTCGAAAGACTGGGCCTTTCGTTTTATCTGTTGTTTGTCGGTGAACGCTCTCCTG
AGTAGGACAAATCCGCCGCCCTAGACCTAGGGCGCTGCGGACACATACAAAGTTACCCACAGATTCCGTG
GATAAGCAGGGGACTAACATGTGAGGCAAAACAGCAGGGCCGCGCCGGTGGCGTTTTTCCATAGGCTCCG
CCCTCCTGCCAGAGTTCACATAAACAGACGCTTTTCCGGTGCATCTGTGGGAGCCGTGAGGCTCAACCAT
GAATCTGACAGTACGGGCGAAACCCGACAGGACTTAAAGATCCCCACCGTTTCCGGCGGGTCGCTCCCTC
TTGCGCTCTCCTGTTCCGACCCTGCCGTTTACCGGATACCTGTTCCGCCTTTCTCCCTTACGGGAAGTGT
GGCGCTTTCTCATAGCTCACACACTGGTATCTCGGCTCGGTGTAGGTCGTTCGCTCCAAGCTGGGCTGTA
AGCAAGAACTCCCCGTTCAGCCCGACTGCTGCGCCTTATCCGGTAACTGTTCACTTGAGTCCAACCCGGA
AAAGCACGGTAAAACGCCACTGGCAGCAGCCATTGGTAACTGGGAGTTCGCAGAGGATTTGTTTAGCTAA
ACACGCGGTTGCTCTTGAAGTGTGCGCCAAAGTCCGGCTACACTGGAAGGACAGATTTGGTTGCTGTGCT
CTGCGAAAGCCAGTTACCACGGTTAAGCAGTTCCCCAACTGACTTAACCTTCGATCAAACCACCTCCCCA
GGTGGTTTTT
Features (pLannotate 1.2.2; 8 found; start..end, strand, type, name):
     61..264     -  rep_origin     pSC101 ori (fragment): low-copy replication origin that requires the Rep101 protein
    766..800     -  terminator     lambda t0 terminator: minimal transcription terminator from phage lambda (Scholtissek and Grosse, 1987)
    823..1683    -  CDS            AmpR: β-lactamase; bla; confers resistance to ampicillin, carbenicillin, and related antibiotics
   1684..1788    -  promoter       AmpR promoter: bla
   1847..1881    +  promoter       J23119 promoter: bacterial promoter (Registry of Standard Biological Parts BBa J23119)
   1923..1945    +  RBS            RBS: efficient ribosome binding site from bacteriophage T7 gene 10 (Olins and Rangwala, 1989)
   2306..2392    +  terminator     rrnB T1 terminator: Escherichia coli rrnB; transcription terminator T1 from the E. coli rrnB gene
   2412..60      -  rep_origin     CloDF13 ori (across the origin): Plasmids containing the CloDF13 (CDF) origin of replication can be propagated in E. coli cells that contain additional plasmids with compatible origins.
