[The description below was written by a language model from this plasmid's Addgene catalogue record and pLannotate feature annotations shown in this document.]
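Description:
pAcrVIB1-cloDF-amp is a small (about 3.1 kb) bacterial expression plasmid built on a modified pUC19 backbone for producing the anti-CRISPR protein AcrVIB1 in E. coli. According to the record, the original pUC origin was replaced with the CloDF13 (CDF) origin, and the lac cassette was swapped for a constitutive promoter. The CloDF13 origin belongs to a different compatibility group from ColE1-type and p15A origins, so the plasmid can be maintained alongside other plasmids carrying compatible origins. Selection is by ampicillin, through the β-lactamase gene driven by its native bla promoter and followed by a lambda t0 terminator. The feature table also flags a short fragment annotated as pSC101 ori next to the CloDF13 region. It is only a partial match, the catalogue entry does not mention it, and the record gives no indication that it functions as an origin.

The payload is a roughly 350 bp insert from Riemerella anatipestifer encoding AcrVIB1, an inhibitor of Cas13b nucleases. The coding sequence itself is not annotated in the feature table, but it evidently occupies the gap between the ribosome binding site and the downstream terminator. Expression is driven by J23119, a strong constitutive synthetic promoter from the Anderson collection. Translation initiates from the efficient phage T7 gene 10 ribosome binding site, and transcription ends at the E. coli rrnB T1 terminator. No epitope tags or fusion partners are recorded. The design gives inducer-free AcrVIB1 expression and would suit co-transformation with compatible plasmids, for example ones carrying a Cas13b nuclease and guide RNAs to test inhibition of RNA targeting in bacteria, although the record does not describe specific partner plasmids.
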