Addgene plasmid #184843: pAcrVIB1-cloDF-amp
Purpose: Expression of anti-CRISPR protein AcrVIB1 in bacteria.
Depositing lab: Chase Beisel. Depositing organization: Helmholtz-Zentrum fuer Infektionsforschung (HZI). Publication: Anti-CRISPR prediction using deep learning reveals an inhibitor of Cas13b nucleases. Wandera KG, Alkhnbashi OS, Bassett HVI, Mitrofanov A, Hauns S, Migur A, Backofen R, Beisel CL. Mol Cell. 2022 May 24. pii: S1097-2765(22)00437-3. doi: 10.1016/j.molcel.2022.05.003. PubMed 35649413.
Backbone
  Vector backbone: pUC19
  Backbone size w/o insert (bp): 2742
  Total vector size (bp): 3090
  Modifications to backbone: origin was exchanged with cloDF, lac cassette exchanged with constitutive promoter
  Vector type: Bacterial Expression, Synthetic Biology
Growth in bacteria
  Bacterial resistance: Ampicillin, 100 μg/mL
  Growth temperature: 37°C
  Growth strain: DH5alpha
  Copy number: High Copy
Gene/Insert
  Gene/Insert name: anti-CRISPR protein inhibiting Cas13b nucleases (alt name: AcrVIB1)
  Species: Riemerella anatipestifer
  Insert size (bp): 347
  GenBank ID: WP_004917816.1
  Promoter: J23119
  Cloning method: Gibson Cloning
  Sequencing primers: 5′ TATCACGAGGCCCTTTCGTC; 3′ TGTGTGAGCTATGAGAAAGCGC
Terms and licenses: Academic/Nonprofit Terms; Industry Terms: Not Available to Industry
How to cite: pAcrVIB1-cloDF-amp was a gift from Chase Beisel (Addgene plasmid # 184843 ; http://n2t.net/addgene:184843 ; RRID:Addgene_184843)
